Addgene plasmid #217298: MEK1-DD-V5
Purpose: Lentivirus vector for expression of MEK1 S218D/S222D
Depositing lab: Channing Der. Depositing organization: University of North Carolina at Chapel Hill.
Backbone
  Vector backbone: pCW107-V5
  Backbone size w/o insert (bp): 7565
  Vector type: Lentiviral
  Selectable markers: Puromycin
Growth in bacteria
  Bacterial resistance: Ampicillin, 100 μg/mL
  Growth temperature: 37°C
  Growth strain: NEB Stable
  Copy number: High Copy
Gene/Insert
  Gene/Insert name: MAP2K1
  Species: H. sapiens (human)
  Insert size (bp): 1179
  Mutation: S218D/S222D
  Entrez Gene: MAP2K1 (a.k.a. CFC3, MAPKK1, MEK1, MEL, MKK1, PRKMK1)
  Tag / fusion protein: V5 (C terminal on insert)
  Cloning method: Restriction Enzyme; 5′ cloning site NHE1 (not destroyed); 3′ cloning site AGE1 (not destroyed)
Terms and licenses: Academic/Nonprofit Terms; Industry Terms: Not Available to Industry
How to cite: MEK1-DD-V5 was a gift from Channing Der (Addgene plasmid # 217298 ; http://n2t.net/addgene:217298 ; RRID:Addgene_217298)
