[The description below was written by a language model from this plasmid's Addgene catalogue record and pLannotate feature annotations shown in this document.]
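Description:
MEK1-DD-V5 is a lentiviral expression plasmid built on the pCW107-V5 backbone for delivering a mutant form of human MEK1 (MAP2K1) into mammalian cells. It is propagated in E. coli through a high-copy ColE1/pUC-type origin with ampicillin selection (AmpR), and it also carries an f1 origin and leftover lac/lacZα cloning-vector elements. The viral portion has a third-generation, self-inactivating layout. An RSV promoter fused to a truncated HIV-1 5' LTR drives genomic RNA production in packaging cells. This is followed by the Ψ packaging signal with a gag fragment, the RRE for Rev-dependent nuclear export, a cPPT/CTS, WPRE and a ΔU3 3' LTR with a downstream SV40 polyadenylation signal.

Two expression units sit between the LTRs. An SV40 early promoter/origin region drives puromycin N-acetyltransferase, which allows selection of transduced cells. Downstream, the human PGK promoter drives the 1,179 bp MAP2K1 coding sequence, cloned between NheI and AgeI sites and fused at its C terminus to a V5 epitope tag for detection. The insert carries the S218D/S222D substitutions. These place acidic, phosphomimetic residues at the two activation-loop serines normally phosphorylated by RAF, and such mutants are generally used as constitutively active MEK1 to drive ERK MAPK signalling independently of upstream RAS/RAF input. The record itself states only that the vector is for expressing this mutant.

Two sequencing records are attached. The 8,743 nt record matches the expected size of backbone plus insert and contains all the elements described. The 3,662 nt record contains only the bacterial backbone, the RSV promoter, a single LTR and the SV40 poly(A). It lacks the insert and all internal lentiviral elements, which would be consistent with an LTR-to-LTR recombination product, though the record does not explain it.
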