Features (pLannotate 1.2.2; 15 found; start..end, strand, type, name):
     80..101     +  protein_bind   CAP binding site: CAP binding activates transcription in the presence of cAMP. E. coli catabolite activator protein
    116..146     +  promoter       lac promoter: promoter for the E. coli lac operon
    154..170     +  protein_bind   lac operator: The lac repressor binds to the lac operator to inhibit transcription in E. coli. This inhibition can be relieved by adding lactose or isopropyl-β-D-thiogalactopyranoside (IPTG). lac repressor encoded by lacI
    215..233     +  promoter       T3 promoter: promoter for bacteriophage T3 RNA polymerase
    261..487     +  promoter       RSV promoter: Rous sarcoma virus enhancer/promoter
    488..668     +  LTR            5' LTR (truncated): truncated 5' long terminal repeat (LTR) from HIV-1
    746..867     +  polyA_signal   SV40 poly(A) signal: SV40 polyadenylation signal
    907..1042    +  rep_origin     SV40 ori: SV40 origin of replication
   1063..1081    -  promoter       T7 promoter: promoter for bacteriophage T7 RNA polymerase
   1089..1244    +  CDS            lacZα (fragment): LacZα fragment of β-galactosidase; lacZ fragment
   1249..1677    +  rep_origin     f1 ori (sequence partly withheld): f1 bacteriophage origin of replication; arrow indicates direction of (+) strand synthesis
   1730..1834    +  promoter       AmpR promoter: bla
   1835..2695    +  CDS            AmpR: β-lactamase; bla; confers resistance to ampicillin, carbenicillin, and related antibiotics
   2866..3454    +  rep_origin     ori: high-copy-number ColE1/pMB1/pBR322/pUC origin of replication
   3637..67      +  CDS            lacI (fragment) (across the origin): lac repressor; lacI; The lac repressor binds to the lac operator to inhibit transcription in E. coli. This inhibition can be relieved by adding lactose or isopropyl-β-D-thiogalactopyranoside (IPTG).
>Addgene plasmid #217298 | MEK1-DD-V5 | addgene full sequence | sequence record 429032 | Addgene NGS Result
CCGCGCGTTGGCCGATTCATTAATGCAGCTGGCACGACAGGTTTCCCGACTGGAAAGCGGGCAGTGAGCG
CAACGCAATTAATGTGAGTTAGCTCACTCATTAGGCACCCCAGGCTTTACACTTTATGCTTCCGGCTCGT
ATGTTGTGTGGAATTGTGAGCGGATAACAATTTCACACAGGAAACAGCTATGACCATGATTACGCCAAGC
GCGCAATTAACCCTCACTAAAGGGAACAAAAGCTGGAGCTGCAAGCTTAATGTAGTCTTATGCAATACTC
TTGTAGTCTTGCAACATGGTAACGATGAGTTAGCAACATGCCTTACAAGGAGAGAAAAAGCACCGTGCAT
GCCGATTGGTGGAAGTAAGGTGGTACGATCGTGCCTTATTAGGAAGGCAACAGACGGGTCTGACATGGAT
TGGACGAACCACTGAATTGCCGCATTGCAGAGATATTGTATTTAAGTGCCTAGCTCGATACATAAACGGG
TCTCTCTGGTTAGACCAGATCTGAGCCTGGGAGCTCTCTGGCTAACTAGGGAACCCACTGCTTAAGCCTC
AATAAAGCTTGCCTTGAGTGCTTCAAGTAGTGTGTGCCCGTCTGTTGTGTGACTCTGGTAACTAGAGATC
CCTCAGACCCTTTTAGTCAGTGTGGAAAATCTCTAGCAGTACGTATAGTAGTTCATGTCATCTTATTATT
CAGTATTTATAACTTGCAAAGAAATGAATATCAGAGAGTGAGAGGAACTTGTTTATTGCAGCTTATAATG
GTTACAAATAAAGCAATAGCATCACAAATTTCACAAATAAAGCATTTTTTTCACTGCATTCTAGTTGTGG
TTTGTCCAAACTCATCAATGTATCTTATCATGTCTGGCTCTAGCTATCCCGCCCCTAACTCCGCCCATCC
CGCCCCTAACTCCGCCCAGTTCCGCCCATTCTCCGCCCCATGGCTGACTAATTTTTTTTATTTATGCAGA
GGCCGAGGCCGCCTCGGCCTCTGAGCTATTCCAGAAGTAGTGAGGAGGCTTTTTTGGAGGCCTAGGGACG
TACCCAATTCGCCCTATAGTGAGTCGTATTACGCGCGCTCACTGGCCGTCGTTTTACAACGTCGTGACTG
GGAAAACCCTGGCGTTACCCAACTTAATCGCCTTGCAGCACATCCCCCTTTCGCCAGCTGGCGTAATAGC
GAAGAGGCCCGCACCGATCGCCCTTCCCAACAGTTGCGCAGCCTGAATGGCGAATGGG
[124 nt withheld, positions 1249-1372]
C
[91 nt withheld, positions 1374-1464]
A
[49 nt withheld, positions 1466-1514]
CCTTTGACGTTGGAGTCCACGTTCTTT
[37 nt withheld, positions 1542-1578]
ACCCTATCTCGGTCTATTCTTTTGATTTATAAGGGATTTTGCCGATTTCGGCCTATTGGTTAAAAAATGA
GCTGATTTAACAAAAATTTAACGCGAATTTTAACAAAATATTAACGCTTACAATTTAGGTGGCACTTTTC
GGGGAAATGTGCGCGGAACCCCTATTTGTTTATTTTTCTAAATACATTCAAATATGTATCCGCTCATGAG
ACAATAACCCTGATAAATGCTTCAATAATATTGAAAAAGGAAGAGTATGAGTATTCAACATTTCCGTGTC
GCCCTTATTCCCTTTTTTGCGGCATTTTGCCTTCCTGTTTTTGCTCACCCAGAAACGCTGGTGAAAGTAA
AAGATGCTGAAGATCAGTTGGGTGCACGAGTGGGTTACATCGAACTGGATCTCAACAGCGGTAAGATCCT
TGAGAGTTTTCGCCCCGAAGAACGTTTTCCAATGATGAGCACTTTTAAAGTTCTGCTATGTGGCGCGGTA
TTATCCCGTATTGACGCCGGGCAAGAGCAACTCGGTCGCCGCATACACTATTCTCAGAATGACTTGGTTG
AGTACTCACCAGTCACAGAAAAGCATCTTACGGATGGCATGACAGTAAGAGAATTATGCAGTGCTGCCAT
AACCATGAGTGATAACACTGCGGCCAACTTACTTCTGACAACGATCGGAGGACCGAAGGAGCTAACCGCT
TTTTTGCACAACATGGGGGATCATGTAACTCGCCTTGATCGTTGGGAACCGGAGCTGAATGAAGCCATAC
CAAACGACGAGCGTGACACCACGATGCCTGTAGCAATGGCAACAACGTTGCGCAAACTATTAACTGGCGA
ACTACTTACTCTAGCTTCCCGGCAACAATTAATAGACTGGATGGAGGCGGATAAAGTTGCAGGACCACTT
CTGCGCTCGGCCCTTCCGGCTGGCTGGTTTATTGCTGATAAATCTGGAGCCGGTGAGCGTGGGTCTCGCG
GTATCATTGCAGCACTGGGGCCAGATGGTAAGCCCTCCCGTATCGTAGTTATCTACACGACGGGGAGTCA
GGCAACTATGGATGAACGAAATAGACAGATCGCTGAGATAGGTGCCTCACTGATTAAGCATTGGTAACTG
TCAGACCAAGTTTACTCATATATACTTTAGATTGATTTAAAACTTCATTTTTAATTTAAAAGGATCTAGG
TGAAGATCCTTTTTGATAATCTCATGACCAAAATCCCTTAACGTGAGTTTTCGTTCCACTGAGCGTCAGA
CCCCGTAGAAAAGATCAAAGGATCTTCTTGAGATCCTTTTTTTCTGCGCGTAATCTGCTGCTTGCAAACA
AAAAAACCACCGCTACCAGCGGTGGTTTGTTTGCCGGATCAAGAGCTACCAACTCTTTTTCCGAAGGTAA
CTGGCTTCAGCAGAGCGCAGATACCAAATACTGTTCTTCTAGTGTAGCCGTAGTTAGGCCACCACTTCAA
GAACTCTGTAGCACCGCCTACATACCTCGCTCTGCTAATCCTGTTACCAGTGGCTGCTGCCAGTGGCGAT
AAGTCGTGTCTTACCGGGTTGGACTCAAGACGATAGTTACCGGATAAGGCGCAGCGGTCGGGCTGAACGG
GGGGTTCGTGCACACAGCCCAGCTTGGAGCGAACGACCTACACCGAACTGAGATACCTACAGCGTGAGCT
ATGAGAAAGCGCCACGCTTCCCGAAGGGAGAAAGGCGGACAGGTATCCGGTAAGCGGCAGGGTCGGAACA
GGAGAGCGCACGAGGGAGCTTCCAGGGGGAAACGCCTGGTATCTTTATAGTCCTGTCGGGTTTCGCCACC
TCTGACTTGAGCGTCGATTTTTGTGATGCTCGTCAGGGGGGCGGAGCCTATGGAAAAACGCCAGCAACGC
GGCCTTTTTACGGTTCCTGGCCTTTTGCTGGCCTTTTGCTCACATGTTCTTTCCTGCGTTATCCCCTGAT
TCTGTGGATAACCGTATTACCGCCTTTGAGTGAGCTGATACCGCTCGCCGCAGCCGAACGACCGAGCGCA
GCGAGTCAGTGAGCGAGGAAGCGGAAGAGCGCCCAATACGCAAACCGCCTCTCC
