Features (pLannotate 1.2.2; 30 found; start..end, strand, type, name):
    136..369     +  misc_feature   RRE: The Rev response element (RRE) of HIV-1 allows for Rev-dependent mRNA export from the nucleus to the cytoplasm.
    746..772     +  CDS            Rev (fragment): human immunodeficiency virus 1 (HIV-1) Rev protein; rev; enhances nuclear export of unspliced and incompletely spliced viral mRNAs
    779..802     +  promoter       SV40 promoter (fragment): SV40 early promoter
    803..874     +  promoter       SV40 promoter (fragment): SV40 enhancer and early promoter
    898..1033    +  rep_origin     SV40 ori: SV40 origin of replication
   1079..1675    +  CDS            PuroR (fragment): puromycin N-acetyltransferase; pac from Streptomyces; confers resistance to puromycin
   1724..1841    +  misc_feature   cPPT/CTS: central polypurine tract and central termination sequence of HIV-1
   1899..2399    +  promoter       hPGK promoter: human phosphoglycerate kinase 1 promoter
   2408..3586    +  CDS            MAP2K1: MP2K1_HUMAN - Also known as MEK1, PRKMK1. Experimental evidence at protein level: Swiss-Prot protein existence level 1. Dual specificity protein kinase which acts as an essential component of the MAP kinase signal transduction pathway. Binding of extracellular ligands such as growth factors, cytokines and hormones to their cell-surface receptors activates RAS and this initiates RAF1 activation. RAF1 then further activates the dual-specificity protein kinases MAP2K1/MEK1 and MAP2K2/MEK2. Both MAP2K1/MEK1 and MAP2K2/MEK2 function specifically in the MAPK/ERK cascade, and catalyze the concomitant
   3593..3634    +  CDS            V5 tag: epitope tag from simian virus 5
   3659..4247    +  misc_feature   WPRE: woodchuck hepatitis virus posttranscriptional regulatory element
   4298..4317    +  misc_feature   cPPT/CTS (fragment): central polypurine tract and central termination sequence of HIV-1
   4319..4552    +  LTR            3' LTR (ΔU3): self-inactivating 3' long terminal repeat (LTR) from HIV-1
   4630..4751    +  polyA_signal   SV40 poly(A) signal: SV40 polyadenylation signal
   4791..4926    +  rep_origin     SV40 ori: SV40 origin of replication
   4947..4965    -  promoter       T7 promoter: promoter for bacteriophage T7 RNA polymerase
   4973..5128    +  CDS            lacZα (fragment): LacZα fragment of β-galactosidase; lacZ fragment
   5133..5561    +  rep_origin     f1 ori (sequence partly withheld): f1 bacteriophage origin of replication; arrow indicates direction of (+) strand synthesis
   5614..5718    +  promoter       AmpR promoter: bla
   5719..6579    +  CDS            AmpR: β-lactamase; bla; confers resistance to ampicillin, carbenicillin, and related antibiotics
   6750..7338    +  rep_origin     ori: high-copy-number ColE1/pMB1/pBR322/pUC origin of replication
   7521..7613    +  CDS            lacI (fragment): lac repressor; lacI; The lac repressor binds to the lac operator to inhibit transcription in E. coli. This inhibition can be relieved by adding lactose or isopropyl-β-D-thiogalactopyranoside (IPTG).
   7626..7647    +  protein_bind   CAP binding site: CAP binding activates transcription in the presence of cAMP. E. coli catabolite activator protein
   7662..7692    +  promoter       lac promoter: promoter for the E. coli lac operon
   7700..7716    +  protein_bind   lac operator: The lac repressor binds to the lac operator to inhibit transcription in E. coli. This inhibition can be relieved by adding lactose or isopropyl-β-D-thiogalactopyranoside (IPTG). lac repressor encoded by lacI
   7761..7779    +  promoter       T3 promoter: promoter for bacteriophage T3 RNA polymerase
   7807..8033    +  promoter       RSV promoter: Rous sarcoma virus enhancer/promoter
   8034..8214    +  LTR            5' LTR (truncated): truncated 5' long terminal repeat (LTR) from HIV-1
   8261..8386    +  misc_feature   HIV-1 Ψ: packaging signal of human immunodeficiency virus type 1
   8370..8733    +  CDS            HIV-1 gag (fragment): gag protein from human immunodeficiency virus 1; gag
>Addgene plasmid #217298 | MEK1-DD-V5 | addgene full sequence | sequence record 441105 | Addgene NGS Result
TGGAGGAGGAGATATGAGGGACAATTGGAGAAGTGAATTATATAAATATAAAGTAGTAAAAATTGAACCA
TTAGGAGTAGCACCCACCAAGGCAAAGAGAAGAGTGGTGCAGAGAGAAAAAAGAGCAGTGGGAATAGGAG
CTTTGTTCCTTGGGTTCTTGGGAGCAGCAGGAAGCACTATGGGCGCAGCGTCAATGACGCTGACGGTACA
GGCCAGACAATTATTGTCTGGTATAGTGCAGCAGCAGAACAATTTGCTGAGGGCTATTGAGGCGCAACAG
CATCTGTTGCAACTCACAGTCTGGGGCATCAAGCAGCTCCAGGCAAGAATCCTGGCTGTGGAAAGATACC
TAAAGGATCAACAGCTCCTGGGGATTTGGGGTTGCTCTGGAAAACTCATTTGCACCACTGCTGTGCCTTG
GAATGCTAGTTGGAGTAATAAATCTCTGGAACAGATTTGGAATCACACGACCTGGATGGAGTGGGACAGA
GAAATTAACAATTACACAAGCTTAATACACTCCTTAATTGAAGAATCGCAAAACCAGCAAGAAAAGAATG
AACAAGAATTATTGGAATTAGATAAATGGGCAAGTTTGTGGAATTGGTTTAACATAACAAATTGGCTGTG
GTATATAAAATTATTCATAATGATAGTAGGAGGCTTGGTAGGTTTAAGAATAGTTTTTGCTGTACTTTCT
ATAGTGAATAGAGTTAGGCAGGGATATTCACCATTATCGTTTCAGACCCACCTCCCAACCCCGAGGGGAC
CCATGCATTGCATCTCAATTAGTCAGCAACCAGGTGTGGAAAGTCCCCAGGCTCCCCAGCAGGCAGAAGT
ATGCAAAGCATGCGTCTCAATTAGTCAGCAACCATAGTCCCGCCCCTAACTCCGCCCATCCCGCCCCTAA
CTCCGCCCAGTTCCGCCCATTCTCCGCCCCATGGCTGACTAATTTTTTTTATTTATGCAGAGGCCGAGGC
CGCCTCGGCCTCTGAGCTATTCCAGAAGTAGTGAGGAGGCTTTTTTGGAGGCCTAGGCTTTTGCAAAAAG
CTTTCTAGAGGTACCACCGGAGCTTACCATGACCGAGTACAAGCCCACGGTGCGCCTCGCCACCCGCGAC
GACGTCCCCAGGGCCGTACGCACCCTCGCCGCCGCGTTCGCCGACTACCCCGCCACGCGCCACACCGTCG
ATCCGGACCGCCACATCGAGCGGGTCACCGAGCTGCAAGAACTCTTCCTCACGCGCGTCGGGCTCGACAT
CGGCAAGGTGTGGGTCGCGGACGACGGCGCCGCCGTGGCGGTCTGGACCACGCCGGAGAGCGTCGAAGCG
GGGGCGGTGTTCGCCGAGATCGGCCCGCGCATGGCCGAGTTGAGCGGTTCCCGGCTGGCCGCGCAGCAAC
AGATGGAAGGCCTCCTGGCGCCGCACCGGCCCAAGGAGCCCGCGTGGTTCCTGGCCACCGTCGGCGTCTC
GCCCGACCACCAGGGCAAGGGTCTGGGCAGCGCCGTCGTGCTCCCCGGAGTGGAGGCGGCCGAGCGCGCC
GGGGTGCCCGCCTTCCTGGAGACCTCCGCGCCCCGCAACCTCCCCTTCTACGAGCGGCTCGGCTTCACCG
TCACCGCCGACGTCGAGGTGCCCGAAGGACCGCGCACCTGGTGCATGACCCGCAAGCCCGGTGCCAGTTA
ACGAATTCTAGATCTTGAGACAAATGGCAGTATTCATCCACAATTTTAAAAGAAAAGGGGGGATTGGGGG
GTACAGTGCAGGGGAAAGAATAGTAGACATAATAGCAACAGACATACAAACTAAAGAATTACAAAAACAA
ATTACAAAAATTCAAAATTTTCGGGTTTATTACAGGGACAGCAGAGATCCACTTTGGCGCCGGCTCGAGG
CCTGCAGGTTGCGCCTTTTCCAAGGCAGCCCTGGGTTTGCGCAGGGACGCGGCTGCTCTGGGCGTGGTTC
CGGGAAACGCAGCGGCGCCGACCCTGGGTCTCGCACATTCTTCACGTCCGTTCGCAGCGTCACCCGGATC
TTCGCCGCTACCCTTGTGGGCCCCCCGGCGACGCTTCCTGCTCCGCCCCTAAGTCGGGAAGGTTCCTTGC
GGTTCGCGGCGTGCCGGACGTGACAAACGGAAGCCGCACGTCTCACTAGTACCCTCGCAGACGGACAGCG
CCAGGGAGCAATGGCAGCGCGCCGACCGCGATGGGCTGTGGCCAATAGCGGCTGCTCAGCAGGGCGCGCC
GAGAGCAGCGGCCGGGAAGGGGCGGTGCGGGAGGCGGGGTGTGGGGCGGTAGTGTGGGCCCTGTTCCTGC
CCGCGCGGTGTTCCGCATTCTGCAAGCCTCCGGAGCGCACGTCGGCAGTCGGCTCCCTCGTTGACCGAAT
CACCGACCTCTCTCCCCAGGGGCTAGCATGCCCAAGAAGAAGCCGACGCCCATCCAGCTGAACCCGGCCC
CCGACGGCTCTGCAGTTAACGGGACCAGCTCTGCGGAGACCAACTTGGAGGCCTTGCAGAAGAAGCTGGA
GGAGCTAGAGCTTGATGAGCAGCAGCGAAAGCGCCTTGAGGCCTTTCTTACCCAGAAGCAGAAGGTGGGA
GAACTGAAGGATGACGACTTTGAGAAGATCAGTGAGCTGGGGGCTGGCAATGGCGGTGTGGTGTTCAAGG
TCTCCCACAAGCCTTCTGGCCTGGTCATGGCCAGAAAGCTAATTCATCTGGAGATCAAACCCGCAATCCG
GAACCAGATCATAAGGGAGCTGCAGGTTCTGCATGAGTGCAACTCTCCGTACATCGTGGGCTTCTATGGT
GCGTTCTACAGCGATGGCGAGATCAGTATCTGCATGGAGCACATGGATGGAGGTTCTCTGGATCAAGTCC
TGAAGAAAGCTGGAAGAATTCCTGAACAAATTTTAGGAAAAGTTAGCATTGCTGTAATAAAAGGCCTGAC
ATATCTGAGGGAGAAGCACAAGATCATGCACAGAGATGTCAAGCCCTCCAACATCCTAGTCAACTCCCGT
GGGGAGATCAAGCTCTGTGACTTTGGGGTCAGCGGGCAGCTCATCGACGACATGGCCAACGACTTCGTGG
GCACAAGGTCCTACATGTCGCCAGAAAGACTCCAGGGGACTCATTACTCTGTGCAGTCAGACATCTGGAG
CATGGGACTGTCTCTGGTAGAGATGGCGGTTGGGAGGTATCCCATCCCTCCTCCAGATGCCAAGGAGCTG
GAGCTGATGTTTGGGTGCCAGGTGGAAGGAGATGCGGCTGAGACCCCACCCAGGCCAAGGACCCCCGGGA
GGCCCCTTAGCTCATACGGAATGGACAGCCGACCTCCCATGGCAATTTTTGAGTTGTTGGATTACATAGT
CAACGAGCCTCCTCCAAAACTGCCCAGTGGAGTGTTCAGTCTGGAATTTCAAGATTTTGTGAATAAATGC
TTAATAAAAAACCCCGCAGAGAGAGCAGATTTGAAGCAACTCATGGTTCATGCTTTTATCAAGAGATCTG
ATGCTGAGGAAGTGGATTTTGCAGGTTGGCTCTGCTCCACCATCGGCCTTAACCAGCCCAGCACACCAAC
CCATGCTGCTGGCGTCACCGGTGGTAAGCCTATCCCTAACCCTCTCCTCGGTCTCGATTCTACGTAGTAA
TGACCGCGTTAAGTCGACAATCAACCTCTGGATTACAAAATTTGTGAAAGATTGACTGGTATTCTTAACT
ATGTTGCTCCTTTTACGCTATGTGGATACGCTGCTTTAATGCCTTTGTATCATGCTATTGCTTCCCGTAT
GGCTTTCATTTTCTCCTCCTTGTATAAATCCTGGTTGCTGTCTCTTTATGAGGAGTTGTGGCCCGTTGTC
AGGCAACGTGGCGTGGTGTGCACTGTGTTTGCTGACGCAACCCCCACTGGTTGGGGCATTGCCACCACCT
GTCAGCTCCTTTCCGGGACTTTCGCTTTCCCCCTCCCTATTGCCACGGCGGAACTCATCGCCGCCTGCCT
TGCCCGCTGCTGGACAGGGGCTCGGCTGTTGGGCACTGACAATTCCGTGGTGTTGTCGGGGAAATCATCG
TCCTTTCCTTGGCTGCTCGCCTGTGTTGCCACCTGGATTCTGCGCGGGACGTCCTTCTGCTACGTCCCTT
CGGCCCTCAATCCAGCGGACCTTCCTTCCCGCGGCCTGCTGCCGGCTCTGCGGCCTCTTCCGCGTCTTCG
CCTTCGCCCTCAGACGAGTCGGATCTCCCTTTGGGCCGCCTCCCCGCGTCGACTTTAAGACCAATGACTT
ACAAGGCAGCTGTAGATCTTAGCCACTTTTTAAAAGAAAAGGGGGGACTGGAAGGGCTAATTCACTCCCA
ACGAAGACAAGATCTGCTTTTTGCTTGTACTGGGTCTCTCTGGTTAGACCAGATCTGAGCCTGGGAGCTC
TCTGGCTAACTAGGGAACCCACTGCTTAAGCCTCAATAAAGCTTGCCTTGAGTGCTTCAAGTAGTGTGTG
CCCGTCTGTTGTGTGACTCTGGTAACTAGAGATCCCTCAGACCCTTTTAGTCAGTGTGGAAAATCTCTAG
CAGTACGTATAGTAGTTCATGTCATCTTATTATTCAGTATTTATAACTTGCAAAGAAATGAATATCAGAG
AGTGAGAGGAACTTGTTTATTGCAGCTTATAATGGTTACAAATAAAGCAATAGCATCACAAATTTCACAA
ATAAAGCATTTTTTTCACTGCATTCTAGTTGTGGTTTGTCCAAACTCATCAATGTATCTTATCATGTCTG
GCTCTAGCTATCCCGCCCCTAACTCCGCCCATCCCGCCCCTAACTCCGCCCAGTTCCGCCCATTCTCCGC
CCCATGGCTGACTAATTTTTTTTATTTATGCAGAGGCCGAGGCCGCCTCGGCCTCTGAGCTATTCCAGAA
GTAGTGAGGAGGCTTTTTTGGAGGCCTAGGGACGTACCCAATTCGCCCTATAGTGAGTCGTATTACGCGC
GCTCACTGGCCGTCGTTTTACAACGTCGTGACTGGGAAAACCCTGGCGTTACCCAACTTAATCGCCTTGC
AGCACATCCCCCTTTCGCCAGCTGGCGTAATAGCGAAGAGGCCCGCACCGATCGCCCTTCCCAACAGTTG
CGCAGCCTGAATGGCGAATGGG
[124 nt withheld, positions 5133-5256]
C
[91 nt withheld, positions 5258-5348]
A
[49 nt withheld, positions 5350-5398]
CCTTTGACGTTGGAGTCCACGTTCTTT
[37 nt withheld, positions 5426-5462]
ACCCTATCTCGGTCTATTCTTTTGATTTATAAGGGATTTTGCCGATTTCGGCCTATTGGTTAAAAAATGA
GCTGATTTAACAAAAATTTAACGCGAATTTTAACAAAATATTAACGCTTACAATTTAGGTGGCACTTTTC
GGGGAAATGTGCGCGGAACCCCTATTTGTTTATTTTTCTAAATACATTCAAATATGTATCCGCTCATGAG
ACAATAACCCTGATAAATGCTTCAATAATATTGAAAAAGGAAGAGTATGAGTATTCAACATTTCCGTGTC
GCCCTTATTCCCTTTTTTGCGGCATTTTGCCTTCCTGTTTTTGCTCACCCAGAAACGCTGGTGAAAGTAA
AAGATGCTGAAGATCAGTTGGGTGCACGAGTGGGTTACATCGAACTGGATCTCAACAGCGGTAAGATCCT
TGAGAGTTTTCGCCCCGAAGAACGTTTTCCAATGATGAGCACTTTTAAAGTTCTGCTATGTGGCGCGGTA
TTATCCCGTATTGACGCCGGGCAAGAGCAACTCGGTCGCCGCATACACTATTCTCAGAATGACTTGGTTG
AGTACTCACCAGTCACAGAAAAGCATCTTACGGATGGCATGACAGTAAGAGAATTATGCAGTGCTGCCAT
AACCATGAGTGATAACACTGCGGCCAACTTACTTCTGACAACGATCGGAGGACCGAAGGAGCTAACCGCT
TTTTTGCACAACATGGGGGATCATGTAACTCGCCTTGATCGTTGGGAACCGGAGCTGAATGAAGCCATAC
CAAACGACGAGCGTGACACCACGATGCCTGTAGCAATGGCAACAACGTTGCGCAAACTATTAACTGGCGA
ACTACTTACTCTAGCTTCCCGGCAACAATTAATAGACTGGATGGAGGCGGATAAAGTTGCAGGACCACTT
CTGCGCTCGGCCCTTCCGGCTGGCTGGTTTATTGCTGATAAATCTGGAGCCGGTGAGCGTGGGTCTCGCG
GTATCATTGCAGCACTGGGGCCAGATGGTAAGCCCTCCCGTATCGTAGTTATCTACACGACGGGGAGTCA
GGCAACTATGGATGAACGAAATAGACAGATCGCTGAGATAGGTGCCTCACTGATTAAGCATTGGTAACTG
TCAGACCAAGTTTACTCATATATACTTTAGATTGATTTAAAACTTCATTTTTAATTTAAAAGGATCTAGG
TGAAGATCCTTTTTGATAATCTCATGACCAAAATCCCTTAACGTGAGTTTTCGTTCCACTGAGCGTCAGA
CCCCGTAGAAAAGATCAAAGGATCTTCTTGAGATCCTTTTTTTCTGCGCGTAATCTGCTGCTTGCAAACA
AAAAAACCACCGCTACCAGCGGTGGTTTGTTTGCCGGATCAAGAGCTACCAACTCTTTTTCCGAAGGTAA
CTGGCTTCAGCAGAGCGCAGATACCAAATACTGTTCTTCTAGTGTAGCCGTAGTTAGGCCACCACTTCAA
GAACTCTGTAGCACCGCCTACATACCTCGCTCTGCTAATCCTGTTACCAGTGGCTGCTGCCAGTGGCGAT
AAGTCGTGTCTTACCGGGTTGGACTCAAGACGATAGTTACCGGATAAGGCGCAGCGGTCGGGCTGAACGG
GGGGTTCGTGCACACAGCCCAGCTTGGAGCGAACGACCTACACCGAACTGAGATACCTACAGCGTGAGCT
ATGAGAAAGCGCCACGCTTCCCGAAGGGAGAAAGGCGGACAGGTATCCGGTAAGCGGCAGGGTCGGAACA
GGAGAGCGCACGAGGGAGCTTCCAGGGGGAAACGCCTGGTATCTTTATAGTCCTGTCGGGTTTCGCCACC
TCTGACTTGAGCGTCGATTTTTGTGATGCTCGTCAGGGGGGCGGAGCCTATGGAAAAACGCCAGCAACGC
GGCCTTTTTACGGTTCCTGGCCTTTTGCTGGCCTTTTGCTCACATGTTCTTTCCTGCGTTATCCCCTGAT
TCTGTGGATAACCGTATTACCGCCTTTGAGTGAGCTGATACCGCTCGCCGCAGCCGAACGACCGAGCGCA
GCGAGTCAGTGAGCGAGGAAGCGGAAGAGCGCCCAATACGCAAACCGCCTCTCCCCGCGCGTTGGCCGAT
TCATTAATGCAGCTGGCACGACAGGTTTCCCGACTGGAAAGCGGGCAGTGAGCGCAACGCAATTAATGTG
AGTTAGCTCACTCATTAGGCACCCCAGGCTTTACACTTTATGCTTCCGGCTCGTATGTTGTGTGGAATTG
TGAGCGGATAACAATTTCACACAGGAAACAGCTATGACCATGATTACGCCAAGCGCGCAATTAACCCTCA
CTAAAGGGAACAAAAGCTGGAGCTGCAAGCTTAATGTAGTCTTATGCAATACTCTTGTAGTCTTGCAACA
TGGTAACGATGAGTTAGCAACATGCCTTACAAGGAGAGAAAAAGCACCGTGCATGCCGATTGGTGGAAGT
AAGGTGGTACGATCGTGCCTTATTAGGAAGGCAACAGACGGGTCTGACATGGATTGGACGAACCACTGAA
TTGCCGCATTGCAGAGATATTGTATTTAAGTGCCTAGCTCGATACATAAACGGGTCTCTCTGGTTAGACC
AGATCTGAGCCTGGGAGCTCTCTGGCTAACTAGGGAACCCACTGCTTAAGCCTCAATAAAGCTTGCCTTG
AGTGCTTCAAGTAGTGTGTGCCCGTCTGTTGTGTGACTCTGGTAACTAGAGATCCCTCAGACCCTTTTAG
TCAGTGTGGAAAATCTCTAGCAGTGGCGCCCGAACAGGGACTTGAAAGCGAAAGGGAAACCAGAGGAGCT
CTCTCGACGCAGGACTCGGCTTGCTGAAGCGCGCACGGCAAGAGGCGAGGGGCGGCGACTGGTGAGTACG
CCAAAAATTTTGACTAGCGGAGGCTAGAAGGAGAGAGATGGGTGCGAGAGCGTCAGTATTAAGCGGGGGA
GAATTAGATCGCGATGGGAAAAAATTCGGTTAAGGCCAGGGGGAAAGAAAAAATATAAATTAAAACATAT
AGTATGGGCAAGCAGGGAGCTAGAACGATTCGCAGTTAATCCTGGCCTGTTAGAAACATCAGAAGGCTGT
AGACAAATACTGGGACAGCTACAACCATCCCTTCAGACAGGATCAGAAGAACTTAGATCATTATATAATA
CAGTAGCAACCCTCTATTGTGTGCATCAAAGGATAGAGATAAAAGACACCAAGGAAGCTTTAGACAAGAT
AGAGGAAGAGCAAAACAAAAGTAAGACCACCGCACAGCAAGCGGCCGCTGATCTTCAGACC
